>Addgene plasmid #218706 | pCDB179-Cut190*SS | addgene full sequence | sequence record 451490 | Addgene NGS Result
TAATGATCGAGGATCCGGCTGCTAACAAAGCCCGAAAGGAAGCTGAGTTGGCTGCTGCCACCGCTGAGCA
ATAACTAGCATAACCCCTTGGGGCCTCTAAACGGGTCTTGAGGGGTTTTTTGCTGAAAGGAGGAACTATA
TCCGGATTGGCGAATGGG
[124 nt withheld, positions 159-282]
C
[91 nt withheld, positions 284-374]
A
[49 nt withheld, positions 376-424]
CCTTTGACGTTGGAGTCCACGTTCTTT
[37 nt withheld, positions 452-488]
ACCCTATCTCGGTCTATTCTTTTGATTTATAAGGGATTTTGCCGATTTCGGCCTATTGGTTAAAAAATGA
GCTGATTTAACAAAAATTTAACGCGAATTTTAACAAAATATTAACGCTTACAATTTAGGTGGCACTTTTC
GGGGAAATGTGCGCGGAACCCCTATTTGTTTATTTTTCTAAATACATTCAAATATGTATCCGCTCATGAA
TTAATTCTTAGAAAAACTCATCGAGCATCAAATGAAACTGCAATTTATTCATATCAGGATTATCAATACC
ATATTTTTGAAAAAGCCGTTTCTGTAATGAAGGAGAAAACTCACCGAGGCAGTTCCATAGGATGGCAAGA
TCCTGGTATCGGTCTGCGATTCCGACTCGTCCAACATCAATACAACCTATTAATTTCCCCTCGTCAAAAA
TAAGGTTATCAAGTGAGAAATCACCATGAGTGACGACTGAATCCGGTGAGAATGGCAAAAGTTTATGCAT
TTCTTTCCAGACTTGTTCAACAGGCCAGCCATTACGCTCGTCATCAAAATCACTCGCATCAACCAAACCG
TTATTCATTCGTGATTGCGCCTGAGCGAGACGAAATACGCGATCGCTGTTAAAAGGACAATTACAAACAG
GAATCGAATGCAACCGGCGCAGGAACACTGCCAGCGCATCAACAATATTTTCACCTGAATCAGGATATTC
TTCTAATACCTGGAATGCTGTTTTCCCGGGGATCGCAGTGGTGAGTAACCATGCATCATCAGGAGTACGG
ATAAAATGCTTGATGGTCGGAAGAGGCATAAATTCCGTCAGCCAGTTTAGTCTGACCATCTCATCTGTAA
CATCATTGGCAACGCTACCTTTGCCATGTTTCAGAAACAACTCTGGCGCATCGGGCTTCCCATACAATCG
ATAGATTGTCGCACCTGATTGCCCGACATTATCGCGAGCCCATTTATACCCATATAAATCAGCATCCATG
TTGGAATTTAATCGCGGCCTAGAGCAAGACGTTTCCCGTTGAATATGGCTCATAACACCCCTTGTATTAC
TGTTTATGTAAGCAGACAGTTTTATTGTTCATGACCAAAATCCCTTAACGTGAGTTTTCGTTCCACTGAG
CGTCAGACCCCGTAGAAAAGATCAAAGGATCTTCTTGAGATCCTTTTTTTCTGCGCGTAATCTGCTGCTT
GCAAACAAAAAAACCACCGCTACCAGCGGTGGTTTGTTTGCCGGATCAAGAGCTACCAACTCTTTTTCCG
AAGGTAACTGGCTTCAGCAGAGCGCAGATACCAAATACTGTCCTTCTAGTGTAGCCGTAGTTAGGCCACC
ACTTCAAGAACTCTGTAGCACCGCCTACATACCTCGCTCTGCTAATCCTGTTACCAGTGGCTGCTGCCAG
TGGCGATAAGTCGTGTCTTACCGGGTTGGACTCAAGACGATAGTTACCGGATAAGGCGCAGCGGTCGGGC
TGAACGGGGGGTTCGTGCACACAGCCCAGCTTGGAGCGAACGACCTACACCGAACTGAGATACCTACAGC
GTGAGCTATGAGAAAGCGCCACGCTTCCCGAAGGGAGAAAGGCGGACAGGTATCCGGTAAGCGGCAGGGT
CGGAACAGGAGAGCGCACGAGGGAGCTTCCAGGGGGAAACGCCTGGTATCTTTATAGTCCTGTCGGGTTT
CGCCACCTCTGACTTGAGCGTCGATTTTTGTGATGCTCGTCAGGGGGGCGGAGCCTATGGAAAAACGCCA
GCAACGCGGCCTTTTTACGGTTCCTGGCCTTTTGCTGGCCTTTTGCTCACATGTTCTTTCCTGCGTTATC
CCCTGATTCTGTGGATAACCGTATTACCGCCTTTGAGTGAGCTGATACCGCTCGCCGCAGCCGAACGACC
GAGCGCAGCGAGTCAGTGAGCGAGGAAGCGGAAGAGCGCCTGATGCGGTATTTTCTCCTTACGCATCTGT
GCGGTATTTCACACCGCAATGGTGCACTCTCAGTACAATCTGCTCTGATGCCGCATAGTTAAGCCAGTAT
ACACTCCGCTATCGCTACGTGACTGGGTCATGGCTGCGCCCCGACACCCGCCAACACCCGCTGACGCGCC
CTGACGGGCTTGTCTGCTCCCGGCATCCGCTTACAGACAAGCTGTGACCGTCTCCGGGAGCTGCATGTGT
CAGAGGTTTTCACCGTCATCACCGAAACGCGCGAGGCAGCTGCGGTAAAGCTCATCAGCGTGGTCGTGAA
GCGATTCACAGATGTCTGCCTGTTCATCCGCGTCCAGCTCGTTGAGTTTCTCCAGAAGCGTTAATGTCTG
GCTTCTGATAAAGCGGGCCATGTTAAGGGCGGTTTTTTCCTGTTTGGTCACTGATGCCTCCGTGTAAGGG
GGATTTCTGTTCATGGGGGTAATGATACCGATGAAACGAGAGAGGATGCTCACGATACGGGTTACTGATG
ATGAACATGCCCGGTTACTGGAACGTTGTGAGGGTAAACAACTGGCGGTATGGATGCGGCGGGACCAGAG
AAAAATCACTCAGGGTCAATGCCAGCGCTTCGTTAATACAGATGTAGGTGTTCCACAGGGTAGCCAGCAG
CATCCTGCGATGCAGATCCGGAACATAATGGTGCAGGGCGCTGACTTCCGCGTTTCCAGACTTTACGAAA
CACGGAAACCGAAGACCATTCATGTTGTTGCTCAGGTCGCAGACGTTTTGCAGCAGCAGTCGCTTCACGT
TCGCTCGCGTATCGGTGATTCATTCTGCTAACCAGTAAGGCAACCCCGCCAGCCTAGCCGGGTCCTCAAC
GACAGGAGCACGATCATGCGCACCCGTGGGGCCGCCATGCCGGCGATAATGGCCTGCTTCTCGCCGAAAC
GTTTGGTGGCGGGACCAGTGACGAAGGCTTGAGCGAGGGCGTGCAAGATTCCGAATACCGCAAGCGACAG
GCCGATCATCGTCGCGCTCCAGCGAAAGCGGTCCTCGCCGAAAATGACCCAGAGCGCTGCCGGCACCTGT
CCTACGAGTTGCATGATAAAGAAGACAGTCATAAGTGCGGCGACGATAGTCATGCCCCGCGCCCACCGGA
AGGAGCTGACTGGGTTGAAGGCTCTCAAGGGCATCGGTCGAGATCCCGGTGCCTAATGAGTGAGCTAACT
TACATTAATTGCGTTGCGCTCACTGCCCGCTTTCCAGTCGGGAAACCTGTCGTGCCAGCTGCATTAATGA
ATCGGCCAACGCGCGGGGAGAGGCGGTTTGCGTATTGGGCGCCAGGGTGGTTTTTCTTTTCACCAGTGAG
ACGGGCAACAGCTGATTGCCCTTCACCGCCTGGCCCTGAGAGAGTTGCAGCAAGCGGTCCACGCTGGTTT
GCCCCAGCAGGCGAAAATCCTGTTTGATGGTGGTTAACGGCGGGATATAACATGAGCTGTCTTCGGTATC
GTCGTATCCCACTACCGAGATGTCCGCACCAACGCGCAGCCCGGACTCGGTAATGGCGCGCATTGCGCCC
AGCGCCATCTGATCGTTGGCAACCAGCATCGCAGTGGGAACGATGCCCTCATTCAGCATTTGCATGGTTT
GTTGAAAACCGGACATGGCACTCCAGTCGCCTTCCCGTTCCGCTATCGGCTGAATTTGATTGCGAGTGAG
ATATTTATGCCAGCCAGCCAGACGCAGACGCGCCGAGACAGAACTTAATGGGCCCGCTAACAGCGCGATT
TGCTGGTGACCCAATGCGACCAGATGCTCCACGCCCAGTCGCGTACCGTCTTCATGGGAGAAAATAATAC
TGTTGATGGGTGTCTGGTCAGAGACATCAAGAAATAACGCCGGAACATTAGTGCAGGCAGCTTCCACAGC
AATGGCATCCTGGTCATCCAGCGGATAGTTAATGATCAGCCCACTGACGCGTTGCGCGAGAAGATTGTGC
ACCGCCGCTTTACAGGCTTCGACGCCGCTTCGTTCTACCATCGACACCACCACGCTGGCACCCAGTTGAT
CGGCGCGAGATTTAATCGCCGCGACAATTTGCGACGGCGCGTGCAGGGCCAGACTGGAGGTGGCAACGCC
AATCAGCAACGACTGTTTGCCCGCCAGTTGTTGTGCCACGCGGTTGGGAATGTAATTCAGCTCCGCCATC
GCCGCTTCCACTTTTTCCCGCGTTTTCGCAGAAACGTGGCTGGCCTGGTTCACCACGCGGGAAACGGTCT
GATAAGAGACACCGGCATACTCTGCGACATCGTATAACGTTACTGGTTTCACATTCACCACCCTGAATTG
ACTCTCTTCCGGGCGCTATCATGCCATACCGCGAAAGGTTTTGCGCCATTCGATGGTGTCCGGGATCTCG
ACGCTCTCCCTTATGCGACTCCTGCATTAGGAAGCAGCCCAGTAGTAGGTTGAGGCCGTTGAGCACCGCC
GCCGCAAGGAATGGTGCATGCAAGGAGATGGCGCCCAACAGTCCCCCGGCCACGGGGCCTGCCACCATAC
CCACGCCGAAACAAGCGCTCATGAGCCCGAAGTGGCGAGCCCGATCTTCCCCATCGGTGATGTCGGCGAT
ATAGGCGCCAGCAACCGCACCTGTGGCGCCGGTGATGCCGGCCACGATGCGTCCGGCGTAGAGGATCGAG
ATCGATCTCGATCCCGCGAAATTAATACGACTCACTATAGGGAAATTGTGAGCGGATAACAATTCCCCTC
TAGAAATAATTTTGTTTAACTTTAAGAAGGAGATATACATATGGGTCACCACCACCACCACCACCACCAC
CACCACGGTAGCCTGCAAGATTCGGAAGTCAACCAAGAAGCAAAGCCGGAAGTCAAGCCGGAAGTGAAAC
CGGAAACCCATATTAACCTGAAAGTTAGTGACGGCAGCTCTGAAATTTTCTTTAAGATCAAAAAGACCAC
GCCGCTGCGTCGCCTGATGGAAGCGTTTGCCAAACGTCAGGGCAAGGAAATGGATAGCCTGCGTTTCCTG
TATGACGGTATTCGCATCCAGGCAGATCAAGCGCCGGAAGACCTGGACATGGAAGACAACGACATCATTG
AAGCCCACCGTGAACAGATTGGCGGCCAGGACAATCCATATGAACGTGGACCTGATCCTACCGAGGACAG
CATCGAGGCTATCCGCGGCCCATTCAGTGTGGCTACAGAGCGCGTTAGCTCCTTCGCTTCTGGTTTCGGC
GGCGGTACCATCTATTATCCCCGTGAAACCGACGAGGGAACTTTTGGAGCTGTCGCCGTGGCACCTGGAT
TTACGGCGAGCCAGGGCTCTATGTCTTGGTACGGGGAACGCGTTGCGTCGCATGGTTTCATCGTTTTCAC
AATTGACACCAACACCCGTCTTGACGCACCCGGCCAACGCGGTCGTCAATTATTAGCTGCTCTGGACTAC
TTGGTCGAGCGCTCAGATCGTAAGGTACGTGAACGTTTAGACCCAAATCGTCTGGCTGTGATGGGCCACA
GTATGGGCGGAGGCGGTTCATTGGAGGCAACAGTCATGCGTCCCTCGCTGAAGGCGTCGATCCCTTTGAC
CCCATGGCATCTGGACAAAACTTGGGGACAAGTGCAGGTTCCCACGTTTATTATTGGCGCGGAGTTAGAC
ACCATCGCACCGGTGAGCACTCATGCGAAACCGTTCTATGAGTCACTTCCCTCCTCCCTGCCCAAAGCAT
ATATGGAACTTTGTGGTGCGACTCATTTTGCGCCAAACATTCCGAATACCACAATCGCTAAGTATGTAAT
TAGTTGGTTAAAACGCTTCGTGGACGAGGATACTCGCTACTCCCAATTCCTGTGTCCAAACCCTACCGAT
CGTGCAATTTGTGAATATCGTAGTACATGTCCTTAT
Features (pLannotate 1.2.2; 20 found; start..end, strand, type, name):
     18..67      +  CDS            SET1 (fragment): solubility-enhancement tag derived from T7 phage gene 10B
     75..122     +  terminator     T7 terminator: transcription terminator for bacteriophage T7 RNA polymerase
    159..587     +  rep_origin     f1 ori (sequence partly withheld): f1 bacteriophage origin of replication; arrow indicates direction of (+) strand synthesis
    640..697     +  promoter       AmpR promoter (fragment): bla
    706..1521    -  CDS            KanR: aminoglycoside phosphotransferase; aph(3')-Ia; confers resistance to kanamycin in bacteria or G418 (Geneticin®) in eukaryotes
   1643..2231    +  rep_origin     ori: high-copy-number ColE1/pMB1/pBR322/pUC origin of replication
   2417..2556    -  misc_feature   bom: basis of mobility region from pBR322
   2658..2849    -  CDS            rop: Rop protein, which maintains plasmids at low copy number; rop
   2866..3246    +  CDS            YPB1_ECOLX: Protein predicted: Swiss-Prot protein existence level 4. From Escherichia coli.
   3318..3609    -  CDS            TcR (fragment): tetracycline efflux protein; tet; confers resistance to tetracycline
   3624..3645    -  protein_bind   CAP binding site: CAP binding activates transcription in the presence of cAMP. E. coli catabolite activator protein
   3658..4740    -  CDS            lacI: lac repressor; lacI; The lac repressor binds to the lac operator to inhibit transcription in E. coli. This inhibition can be relieved by adding lactose or isopropyl-β-D-thiogalactopyranoside (IPTG).
   4741..4818    -  promoter       lacI promoter: lacI
   4826..5105    -  CDS            TcR (fragment): tetracycline efflux protein; tet; confers resistance to tetracycline
   5131..5149    +  promoter       T7 promoter: promoter for bacteriophage T7 RNA polymerase
   5154..5170    +  protein_bind   lac operator: The lac repressor binds to the lac operator to inhibit transcription in E. coli. This inhibition can be relieved by adding lactose or isopropyl-β-D-thiogalactopyranoside (IPTG). lac repressor encoded by lacI
   5189..5211    +  RBS            RBS: efficient ribosome binding site from bacteriophage T7 gene 10 (Olins and Rangwala, 1989)
   5225..5251    +  CDS            9xHis: 9xHis affinity tag
   5261..5554    +  CDS            SMT3: SMT3_YEAST - Experimental evidence at protein level: Swiss-Prot protein existence level 1. Not known; suppressor of MIF2 mutations. From Saccharomyces cerevisiae (strain ATCC 204508 / S288c) (Baker's yeast).
   5555..6322    +  CDS            PETH_UNKP (fragment): Experimental evidence at protein level: Swiss-Prot protein existence level 1. Cutinase that degrades cutin fibers prepared from tomato peels and hydrolyzes various fatty acid monoesters with acyl chain lengths of 2 to 18, with a preference for short-chain substrates (C4 substrate at most). Cannot hydrolyze olive oil (PubMed:22194294). Is also able to degrade polyethylene terephthalate (PET), the most abundant polyester plastic in the world (PubMed:22194294, PubMed:32269349). Can also depolymerize poly(epsilon-caprolactone) (PCL), a synthetic aliphatic biodegradable polyester (PubMed:22194294).
