[The description below was written by a language model from this plasmid's Addgene catalogue record and pLannotate feature annotations shown in this document.]
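Description:
pCDB179-Cut190*SS is a bacterial expression plasmid built on the pCDB179 backbone, a pET-style T7 vector of about 6.3 kb. It is propagated in E. coli through a ColE1/pMB1-type origin and selected with kanamycin via an aph(3')-Ia gene. The catalogue lists it as high copy, although the feature table also shows the rop gene and the bom region carried over from pBR322, which normally moderate copy number. An f1 origin is present, as are short tetracycline-resistance fragments and a partial AmpR promoter. These appear to be backbone remnants rather than functional markers.

The expression cassette consists of a T7 promoter followed by a lac operator and the strong phage T7 gene 10 ribosome binding site, with a T7 terminator downstream. A lacI gene under its own promoter supplies repressor, so transcription is held off until IPTG induction in a host that provides T7 RNA polymerase. The open reading frame begins with an N-terminal polyhistidine tag (recorded as 10xHis, annotated as 9xHis), followed by yeast SMT3 (SUMO) fused directly to the synthetic, codon-optimized Cut190*SS insert. The annotation software matched this insert to a homologous cutinase that hydrolyses polyethylene terephthalate, reflecting similarity rather than identity with that entry. The His tag allows metal-affinity purification. SUMO fusions generally aid solubility and can be removed by a SUMO-specific protease, though the record does not describe such a step. A short SET1 fragment annotated just before the terminator is probably a vector remnant. The stated purpose is bacterial production of the Cut190*SS enzyme, and the plasmid comes from work on high-throughput, robot-assisted enzyme discovery and engineering.
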