Addgene plasmid #218706: pCDB179-Cut190*SS
Purpose: Encodes codon optimized Cut190*SSenzyme for bacterial expression
Depositing lab: Gregg Beckham. Depositing organization: National Laboratory of the Rockies (NLR). Publication: Enabling high-throughput enzyme discovery and engineering with a low-cost, robot-assisted pipeline. Norton-Baker B, Denton MCR, Murphy NP, Fram B, Lim S, Erickson E, Gauthier NP, Beckham GT. Sci Rep. 2024 Jun 24;14(1):14449. doi: 10.1038/s41598-024-64938-0. PubMed 38914665.
Backbone
  Vector backbone: pCDB179
  Vector type: Bacterial Expression
Growth in bacteria
  Bacterial resistance: Kanamycin, 50 μg/mL
  Growth temperature: 37°C
  Growth strain: DH5alpha
  Copy number: High Copy
Gene/Insert
  Gene/Insert name: Cut190*SS
  Species: Synthetic
  Tag / fusion protein: 10xHis (N terminal on backbone)
  Cloning method: Gene Synthesis
Terms and licenses: Academic/Nonprofit Terms; Industry Terms: Not Available to Industry
How to cite: pCDB179-Cut190*SS was a gift from Gregg Beckham (Addgene plasmid # 218706 ; http://n2t.net/addgene:218706 ; RRID:Addgene_218706)
